>Addgene plasmid #54410 | LI D-E GFP + linker c3 | depositor full sequence | sequence record 84630 | Full Sequence
CTGCCCAGGTTTGAGCAGCCGCGTAGTGAGATCTATATCTATGATCTCGCAGTCTCCGGCGAGCACCGGA
GGCAGGGCATTGCCACCGCGCTCATCAATCTCCTCAAGCATGAGGCCAACGCGCTTGGTGCTTATGTGAT
CTACGTGCAAGCAGATTACGGTGACGATCCCGCAGTGGCTCTCTATACAAAGTTGGGCATACGGGAAGAA
GTGATGCACTTTGATATCGACCCAAGTACCGCCACCTAACAATTCGTTCAAGCCGAGATCGGCTTCCCGG
CCGCGGAGTTGTTCGGTAAATTGTCACAACGCCGCTCATGACATTAACCTATAAAAATAGGCGTATCACG
AGGCCCTTTTGTCTCGCGCGTTTCGGTGATGACGGTGAAAACCTCTGACACATGCAGCTCCCGGAGAAGG
TCACAGCTTGTCTGTAAGCGGATGCCGGGAGCAGACAAGCCCGTCAGGGCGCGTCAGCGGGTGTTGGCGG
GTGTCGGGGCTGGCTTAACTATGCGGCATCAGAGCAGATTGTACTGAGAGTGCACCATATGCGGTGTGAA
ATACCGCACAGATGCGTAAGGAGAAAATACCGCATCAGGCGCCATTCGCCATTCAGGCTGCGCAACTGTT
GGGAAGGGCGATCGGTGCGGGCCTCTTCGCTATTACGCCAGCTGGCGAAAGGGGGATGTGCTGCAAGGCG
ATTAAGTTGGGTAACGCCAGGGTTTTCCCAGTCACGACGTTGTAAAACGACGGCCAGTGAATTCGAGCTC
GGTACCTCGCGAATGCATCTAGATATCGGATCCCGGGCCCGTCGACTGCAGAGGTACGGGTCTCAAAGGG
AGGTGGAGGAGGTTCTGGAGGCGGTGGAAGTGGTGGCGGAGGTAGCGTGAGCAAGGGCGAGGAGCTGTTC
ACCGGGGTGGTGCCCATCCTGGTCGAGCTGGACGGCGACGTAAACGGCCACAAGTTCAGCGTGTCCGGCG
AGGGCGAGGGCGATGCCACCTACGGCAAGCTGACCCTGAAGTTCATCTGCACCACCGGCAAGCTGCCCGT
GCCCTGGCCCACCCTCGTGACCACCTTCACCTACGGCGTGCAGTGCTTCAGCCGCTACCCCGACCACATG
AAGCAGCACGACTTCTTCAAGTCCGCCATGCCCGAAGGCTACGTCCAGGAGCGCACCATCTTCTTCAAGG
ACGACGGCAACTACAAGACCCGCGCCGAGGTGAAGTTCGAGGGCGACACCCTGGTGAACCGCATCGAGCT
GAAGGGCATCGACTTCAAGGAGGACGGCAACATCCTGGGGCACAAGCTGGAGTACAACTACAACAGCCAC
AACGTCTATATCATGGCCGACAAGCAGAAGAACGGCATCAAGGTGAACTTCAAGATCCGCCACAACATCG
AGGACGGCAGCGTGCAGCTCGCCGACCACTACCAGCAGAACACCCCCATCGGCGACGGCCCCGTGCTGCT
GCCCGACAACCACTACCTGAGCACCCAGTCCGCCCTGAGCAAAGACCCCAACGAGAAGCGCGATCACATG
GTCCTGCTGGAGTTCGTGACCGCCGCCGGGATCACTCACGGCATGGACGAGCTGTACAAGTAAAATCTGA
GACCTCTGCCTGCATGCAAGCTTGGCGTAATCATGGTCATAGCTGTTTCCTGTGTGAAATTGTTATCCGC
TCACAATTCCACACAACATACGAGCCGGAAGCATAAAGTGTAAAGCCTGGGGTGCCTAATGAGTGAGCTA
ACTCACATTAATTGCGTTGCGCTCACTGCCCGCTTTCCAGTCGGGAAACCTGTCGTGCCAGCTGCATTAA
TGAATCGGCCAACGCGCGGGGAGAGGCGGTTTGCGTATTGGGCGCTCTTCCGCTTCCTCGCTCACTGACT
CGCTGCGCTCGGTCGTTCGGCTGCGGCGAGCGGTATCAGCTCACTCAAAGGCGGTAATACGGTTATCCAC
AGAATCAGGGGATAACGCAGGAAAGAACATGTGAGCAAAAGGCCAGCAAAAGGCCAGGAACCGTAAAAAG
GCCGCGTTGCTGGCGTTTTTCCATAGGCTCCGCCCCCCTGACGAGCATCACAAAAATCGACGCTCAAGTC
AGAGGTGGCGAAACCCGACAGGACTATAAAGATACCAGGCGTTTCCCCCTGGAAGCTCCCTCGTGCGCTC
TCCTGTTCCGACCCTGCCGCTTACCGGATACCTGTCCGCCTTTCTCCCTTCGGGAAGCGTGGCGCTTTCT
CATAGCTCACGCTGTAGGTATCTCAGTTCGGTGTAGGTCGTTCGCTCCAAGCTGGGCTGTGTGCACGAAC
CCCCCGTTCAGCCCGACCGCTGCGCCTTATCCGGTAACTATCGTCTTGAGTCCAACCCGGTAAGACACGA
CTTATCGCCACTGGCAGCAGCCACTGGTAACAGGATTAGCAGAGCGAGGTATGTAGGCGGTGCTACAGAG
TTCTTGAAGTGGTGGCCTAACTACGGCTACACTAGAAGAACAGTATTTGGTATCTGCGCTCTGCTGAAGC
CAGTTACCTTCGGAAAAAGAGTTGGTAGCTCTTGATCCGGCAAACAAACCACCGCTGGTAGCGGTGGTTT
TTTTGTTTGCAAGCAGCAGATTACGCGCAGAAAAAAAGGATCTCAAGAAGATCCTTTGATCTTTTCTACG
GGGTCTGACGCTCAGTGGAACGAAAACTCACGTTAAGGGATTTTGGTCATGAGGCGCACACCGTGGAAAC
GGATGAAGGCACGAACCCAGTTGACATAAGCCTGTTCGGTTCGTAAACTGTAATGCAAGTAGCGTATGCG
CTCACGCAACTGGTCCAGAACCTTGACCGAACGCAGCGGTGGTAACGGCGCAGTGGCGGTTTTCATGGCT
TGTTATGACTGTTTTTTTGTACAGTCTATGCCTCGGGCATCCAAGCAGCAAGCGCGTTACGCCGTGGGTC
GATGTTTGATGTTATGGAGCAGCAACGATGTTACGCAGCAGCAACGATGTTACGCAGCAGGGCAGTCGCC
CTAAAACAAAGTTAGGTGGCTCAAGTATGGGCATCATTCGCACATGTAGGCTCGGCCCTGACCAAGTCAA
ATCCATGCGGGCTGCTCTTGATCTTTTCGGTCGTGAGTTCGGCGACGTAGCCACCTACTCCCAACATCAG
CCGGACTCCGATTACCTCGGGAACTTGCTCCGTAGTAAGACATTCATCGCGCTTGCTGCCTTCGACCAAG
AAGCGGTTGTTGGCGCTCTCGCGGCTTACGTT
Features (pLannotate 1.2.2; 11 found; start..end, strand, type, name):
    363..398     +  CDS            rop (fragment): Rop protein, which maintains plasmids at low copy number; rop
    500..599     +  misc_feature   bom (fragment): basis of mobility region from pBR322
    605..762     -  CDS            lacZα (fragment): LacZα fragment of β-galactosidase; lacZ fragment
    887..1603    +  CDS            EGFP: the original enhanced GFP (Yang et al., 1996) mammalian codon-optimized
   1670..1686    -  protein_bind   lac operator: The lac repressor binds to the lac operator to inhibit transcription in E. coli. This inhibition can be relieved by adding lactose or isopropyl-β-D-thiogalactopyranoside (IPTG). lac repressor encoded by lacI
   1694..1724    -  promoter       lac promoter: promoter for the E. coli lac operon
   1739..1760    -  protein_bind   CAP binding site: CAP binding activates transcription in the presence of cAMP. E. coli catabolite activator protein
   1773..1865    -  CDS            lacI (fragment): lac repressor; lacI; The lac repressor binds to the lac operator to inhibit transcription in E. coli. This inhibition can be relieved by adding lactose or isopropyl-β-D-thiogalactopyranoside (IPTG).
   2048..2636    -  rep_origin     ori: high-copy-number ColE1/pMB1/pBR322/pUC origin of replication
   2751..2779    +  promoter       Pc promoter: intI1 (promoter lies within the coding sequence); class 1 integron promoter
   2968..246     +  CDS            aacC1 (across the origin): AACC1_PSEAI - Experimental evidence at protein level: Swiss-Prot protein existence level 1. Responsible for gentamicin resistance and has a limited substrate range. From Pseudomonas aeruginosa.
