[The description below was written by a language model from this plasmid's Addgene catalogue record and pLannotate feature annotations shown in this document.]
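Description:
LI D-E GFP + linker c3 is a small (about 3.3 kb) bacterial cloning vector that serves as a level I ("LI") module in a modular plasmid assembly kit developed for multigene expression, gene silencing and silencing rescue in plants. It is built on pUC57(Gent), a derivative of pUC57 in which selection is by gentamicin. The feature table shows the aacC1 aminoglycoside acetyltransferase gene, spanning the numbering origin of the circular map, preceded by a class 1 integron Pc promoter that presumably drives it. Replication in E. coli relies on the high-copy ColE1/pUC-type origin, consistent with the high copy number recorded. Short remnants of rop, bom and lacI are annotated as fragments and appear to be backbone residue rather than functional elements.

The payload is a synthetic insert described as a 16-amino-acid glycine-serine linker joined to GFP. The annotation identifies the fluorescent protein as EGFP, the mammalian codon-optimized enhanced variant. The linker itself is not separately annotated. The insert sits within the pUC lacZα region, flanked on one side by a lacZα fragment and on the other by the lac promoter, lac operator and CAP binding site, and it can be sequenced with the standard M13 forward and reverse primers. No plant promoter or terminator is annotated, which fits a promoterless part that is meant to be combined with other modules, not expressed directly. The "D-E" in the name likely denotes the position this module occupies in the ordered assembly, which would suit a linker-separated fluorescent tag fused to a protein of interest. However, the record does not define the "D-E" or "c3" designations, and it lists the cloning method as unknown.
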