Addgene plasmid #54410: LI D-E GFP + linker c3
Depositing lab: Martin Parniske. Depositing organization: Ludwig-Maximilians-Universitaet Muenchen (LMU). Publication: A modular plasmid assembly kit for multigene expression, gene silencing and silencing rescue in plants. Binder A, Lambert J, Morbitzer R, Popp C, Ott T, Lahaye T, Parniske M. PLoS One. 2014 Feb 13;9(2):e88218. doi: 10.1371/journal.pone.0088218. eCollection 2014. PubMed 24551083.
Backbone
  Vector backbone: pUC57(Gent)
  Backbone manufacturer: Parniske lab
  Vector type: cloning vector
Growth in bacteria
  Bacterial resistance: Gentamicin, 10 μg/mL
  Growth temperature: 37°C
  Growth strain: DH5alpha
  Copy number: High Copy
Gene/Insert
  Gene/Insert name: 16 aa GS linker + GFP
  Species: Synthetic
  Cloning method: Unknown
  Sequencing primers: 5′ M13-F20; 3′ M13Rev
Terms and licenses: Academic/Nonprofit Terms; Industry Terms: Not Available to Industry
How to cite: LI D-E GFP + linker c3 was a gift from Martin Parniske (Addgene plasmid # 54410 ; http://n2t.net/addgene:54410 ; RRID:Addgene_54410)
