>Addgene plasmid #54410 | LI D-E GFP + linker c3 | addgene partial sequence | sequence record 87581 | M13pUC-Fwd 5'-CCCAGTCACGACGTTGTAAAACG-3'
TCGCGAATGCATCTAGATATCGGATCCCGGGCCCGTCGACTGCAGAGGTACGGGTCTCAAAGGGAGGTGG
AGGAGGTTCTGGAGGCGGTGGAAGTGGTGGCGGAGGTAGCGTGAGCAAGGGCGAGGAGCTGTTCACCGGG
GTGGTGCCCATCCTGGTCGAGCTGGACGGCGACGTAAACGGCCACAAGTTCAGCGTGTCCGGCGAGGGCG
AGGGCGATGCCACCTACGGCAAGCTGACCCTGAAGTTCATCTGCACCACCGGCAAGCTGCCCGTGCCCTG
GCCCACCCTCGTGACCACCTTCACCTACGGCGTGCAGTGCTTCAGCCGCTACCCCGACCACATGAAGCAG
CACGACTTCTTCAAGTCCGCCATGCCCGAAGGCTACGTCCAGGAGCGCACCATCTTCTTCAAGGACGACG
GCAACTACAAGACCCGCGCCGAGGTGAAGTTCGAGGGCGACACCCTGGTGAACCGCATCGAGCTGAAGGG
CATCGACTTCAAGGAGGACGGCAACATCCTGGGGCACAAGCTGGAGTACAACTACAACAGCCACAACGTC
TATATCATGGCCGACAAGCAGAAGAACGGCATCAAGGTGAACTTCAAGATCCGCCACAACATCGAGGACG
GCAGCGTGCAGCTCGCCGACCACTACCAGCAGAACACCCCCATCGGCGACGGCCCCGTGCTGCTGCCCGA
CAACCACTACCTGAGCACCCAGTCCGCCCTGAGCAAAGACCCCAACGAGAAGCGCGATCACATGGTCCTG
CTGGAGTTCGTGACCGCCGCCGGGATCACTCACGGCATGGACGAGCTGTACAAGTAAAATCTGAGACCTC
TGCCTGCATGCAAGCTTGGCGTAATCATGGTCATAGCTGTTTCCTGTGTGAAATTGTTATCCGCTCACAA
TTCCACACAACATACGAGCCGGAAGCATAAAGTGTAAAGCCTGGGGTGCCTAATGAGTGAGCTAACTCAC
ATTAATTGCGTTGCGCTCACTGCCCGCTTTCCAGTCGGGAAACCTGTC
