>Addgene plasmid #54410 | LI D-E GFP + linker c3 | addgene partial sequence | sequence record 87584 | M13pUC-Rev 5'-AGCGGATAACAATTTCACACAGG-3'
GCTTGCATGCAGGCAGAGGTCTCAGATTTTACTTGTACAGCTCGTCCATGCCGTGAGTGATCCCGGCGGC
GGTCACGAACTCCAGCAGGACCATGTGATCGCGCTTCTCGTTGGGGTCTTTGCTCAGGGCGGACTGGGTG
CTCAGGTAGTGGTTGTCGGGCAGCAGCACGGGGCCGTCGCCGATGGGGGTGTTCTGCTGGTAGTGGTCGG
CGAGCTGCACGCTGCCGTCCTCGATGTTGTGGCGGATCTTGAAGTTCACCTTGATGCCGTTCTTCTGCTT
GTCGGCCATGATATAGACGTTGTGGCTGTTGTAGTTGTACTCCAGCTTGTGCCCCAGGATGTTGCCGTCC
TCCTTGAAGTCGATGCCCTTCAGCTCGATGCGGTTCACCAGGGTGTCGCCCTCGAACTTCACCTCGGCGC
GGGTCTTGTAGTTGCCGTCGTCCTTGAAGAAGATGGTGCGCTCCTGGACGTAGCCTTCGGGCATGGCGGA
CTTGAAGAAGTCGTGCTGCTTCATGTGGTCGGGGTAGCGGCTGAAGCACTGCACGCCGTAGGTGAAGGTG
GTCACGAGGGTGGGCCAGGGCACGGGCAGCTTGCCGGTGGTGCAGATGAACTTCAGGGTCAGCTTGCCGT
AGGTGGCATCGCCCTCGCCCTCGCCGGACACGCTGAACTTGTGGCCGTTTACGTCGCCGTCCAGCTCGAC
CAGGATGGGCACCACCCCGGTGAACAGCTCCTCGCCCTTGCTCACGCTACCTCCGCCACCACTTCCACCG
CCTCCAGAACCTCCTCCACCTCCCTTTGAGACCCGTACCTCTGCAGTCGACGGGCCCGGGATCCGATATC
TAGATGCATTCGCGAGGTACCGAGCTCGAATTCACTGGCCGTCGTTTTACAACGTCGTGACTGGGAAAAC
CCTGGCGTTACCCAACTTAATCGCCTTGCAGCACATCCCCCTTTCGCCAGCTGGCGTAATAGC
